Addgene plasmid #21764: pET28CLY5
Depositing lab: Maarten Merkx. Depositing organization: Technische Universiteit Eindhoven. Publication: Quantitative understanding of the energy transfer between fluorescent proteins connected via flexible peptide linkers. Evers TH, van Dongen EM, Faesen AC, Meijer EW, Merkx M. Biochemistry. 2006 Nov 7. 45(44):13183-92. 10.1021/bi061288t PubMed 17073440.
Backbone
  Vector backbone: pET28
  Backbone manufacturer: Novagen
  Backbone size w/o insert (bp): 5200
  Vector type: Bacterial Expression
Growth in bacteria
  Bacterial resistance: Kanamycin, 50 μg/mL
  Growth temperature: 37°C
  Growth strain: DH5alpha
  Growth instructions: BL21(DE3)
  Copy number: High Copy
Gene/Insert
  Gene/Insert name: ECFP -EYFP linked by flexible linker containing 5 SGGSGG repeats
  Insert size (bp): 1730
  Tag / fusion protein: His (N terminal on backbone)
  Cloning method: Restriction Enzyme; 5′ cloning site XbaI (unknown if destroyed); 3′ cloning site NotI (unknown if destroyed)
  Sequencing primers: 5′ T7
Resource information
  A portion of this plasmid was derived from a plasmid made by: ECFP and EYFP genes were obtained from BD Biosciences
Terms and licenses: Academic/Nonprofit Terms; Industry Terms: Not Available to Industry
How to cite: pET28CLY5 was a gift from Maarten Merkx (Addgene plasmid # 21764 ; http://n2t.net/addgene:21764 ; RRID:Addgene_21764)
