[The description below was written by a language model from this plasmid's Addgene catalogue record.]
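Description:
pET28CLY5 is a bacterial expression plasmid built on the Novagen pET28 backbone (about 5.2 kb without insert), carrying kanamycin resistance for selection and recorded as high copy. It is maintained in a cloning strain such as DH5alpha, while the record points to BL21(DE3) as the expression host. That fits the pET system, in which transcription of the insert depends on T7 RNA polymerase supplied by the DE3 lysogen. The listing of a T7 primer for 5′ sequencing is in line with this arrangement, although the record includes no feature table, so the promoter, operator, terminator and origin are not individually documented here.

The roughly 1.73 kb insert, cloned between XbaI and NotI sites, encodes a single polypeptide in which enhanced cyan fluorescent protein (ECFP) is joined to enhanced yellow fluorescent protein (EYFP) through a flexible glycine/serine linker made of five repeats of a six-residue Ser-Gly motif. An N-terminal His tag contributed by the backbone allows purification of the fusion by immobilised metal affinity chromatography. ECFP and EYFP form a well-established donor–acceptor pair for Förster resonance energy transfer. The "5" in the name appears to denote the linker repeat number, which suggests the plasmid may be one of a set differing in linker length, though the record does not say so. The associated work concerns a quantitative understanding of energy transfer between fluorescent proteins connected by flexible peptide linkers. The construct is therefore suited to producing purified recombinant protein for in vitro measurement of how linker length and flexibility affect FRET efficiency, which is useful reference information for designing FRET-based sensor proteins.
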