>Addgene plasmid #21764 | pET28CLY5 | addgene partial sequence | sequence record 27543 | 21764 with YFP-rev-primer (CTGCAGGCCGTAGCCGAAGG)
GGGCAGCTTGCCGGNGGTGCAGATGAACTTCAGGGTCAGCTTGCCGTAGGTGGCATCGCCCTCGCCCTCG
CCGGACACGCTGAACTTGTGGCCGTTTACGTCGCCGTCCAGCTCGACCAGGATGGGCACCACCCCGGTGA
ACAGCTCCTCGCCCTTGCTCACCATGGTGCTACCTCCGGATCCACCACTACCACCGGATCCACCAGAACC
TCCGGATCCACCACTACCACCGGATCCACCTGATCCACCGGATCCACCACGAATTCCGGACTTGTACAGC
TCGTCCATGCCGAGAGTGATCCCGGCGGCGGTCACGAACTCCAGCAGGACCATGTGATCGCGCTTCTCGT
TGGGGTCTTTGCTCAGGGCGGACTGGGTGCTCAGGTAGTGGTTGTCGGGCAGCAGCACGGGGCCGTCGCC
GATGGGGGTGTTCTGCTGGTAGTGGTCGGCGAGCTGCACGCTGCCGTCCTCGATGTTGTGGCGGATCTTG
AAGTTGGCCTTGATGCCGTTCTTCTGCTTGTCGGCGGTGATATAGACGTTGTGGCTGATGTAGTTGTACT
CCAGCTTGTGCCCCAGGATGTTGCCGTCCTCCTTGAAGTCGATGCCCTTCAGCTCGATGCGGTTCACCAG
GGTGTCGCCCTCGAACTTCACCTCGGCGCGGGTCTTGTAGTTGCCGTCGTCCTTGAAGAAGATGGTGCGC
TCCTGGACGTAGCCTTCGGGCATG
