>Addgene plasmid #21764 | pET28CLY5 | addgene partial sequence | sequence record 27544 | 21764 with T7
TTTAACTTTAAGAAGGAGATATACTATGGGCAGCAGCCATCATCATCATCATCACAGCAGCGGCCTGGTG
CCGCGCGGCAGCCATATGGTGAGCAAGGGCGAGGAGCTGTTCACCGGGGTGGTGCCCATCCTGGTCGAGC
TGGACGGCGACGTAAACGGCCACAAGTTCAGCGTGTCCGGCGAGGGCGAGGGCGATGCCACCTACGGCAA
GCTGACCCTGAAGTTCATCTGCACCACCGGCAAGCTGCCCGTGCCCTGGCCCACCCTCGTGACCACCCTG
ACCTGGGGCGTGCAGTGCTTCAGCCGCTACCCCGACCACATGAAGCAGCACGACTTCTTCAAGTCCGCCA
TGCCCGAAGGCTACGTCCAGGAGCGCACCATCTTCTTCAAGGACGACGGCAACTACAAGACCCGCGCCGA
GGTGAAGTTCGAGGGCGACACCCTGGTGAACCGCATCGAGCTGAAGGGCATCGACTTCAAGGAGGACGGC
AACATCCTGGGGCACAAGCTGGAGTACAACTACATCAGCCACAACGTCTATATCACCGCCGACAAGCAGA
AGAACGGCATCAAGGCCAACTTCAAGATCCGCCACAACATCGAGGACGGCAGCGTGCAGCTCGCCGACCA
CTACCAGCAGAACACCCCCATCGGCGACGGCCCCGTGCTGCTGCCCGACAACCACTACCTGAGCACCCAG
TCCGCCCTGAGCAAAGACCCCAACGAGAAGCGCGATCACATGGTCCTGCTGGAGTTCGTGACCGCCGCCG
GGATCACTCTCGGCATGGACGAGCTGTACAAGTCCGGAATTCGTGGTGGATCCCGTGGATCAGTGGATCC
GGTGGTAGTGGTGGATCCGGAGGTTCTGGTGGATCCGGTGGTAGTGGTGGATCCGAGTAGCACCATGGTG
AGCAAGGCNAGAGCTGTTCACCGGGGTGGTGCCCATCCTGGTCGAGCTGGACGCGACGTAAACG
